>Addgene plasmid #71273 | p2R3a-3AT | depositor full sequence | sequence record 129830 | p2R3a-3AT  sequence 3897 bps
TTATACAAAGTTGGCATTATAAAAAAGCATTGCTTATCAATTTGTTGCAACGAACAGGTCACTATCAGTC
AAAATAAAATCATTATTTGGAGCTCCATGGTAGCGTTAACGCGGCCGCGATATCCCCTATAGTGAGTCGT
ATTACATGGTCATAGCTGTTTCCTGAATCACTAGTGAATTCGCGGCCGCCTGCAGGTCGACCATATGGGA
GAGCTCCCAACGCGTTGGATGCATAGCTTGAGTATTCTATAGTGTCACCTAAATAGCTTGGCGTAATCAT
GGTCATAGCTGTTTCCTGTGTGAAATTGTTATCCGCTCACAATTCCACACAACATACGAGCCGGAAGCAT
AAAGTGTAAAGCCTGGGGTGCCTAATGAGTGAGCTAACTCACATTAATTGCGTTGCGCTCACTGCCCGCT
TTCCAGTCGGGAAACCTGTCGTGCCAGCTGCATTAATGAATCGGCCAACGCGCGGGGAGAGGCGGTTTGC
GTATTGGGCGCTCTTCCGCTTCCTCGCTCACTGACTCGCTGCGCTCGGTCGTTCGGCTGCGGCGAGCGGT
ATCAGCTCACTCAAAGGCGGTAATACGGTTATCCACAGAATCAGGGGATAACGCAGGAAAGAACATGTGA
GCAAAAGGCCAGCAAAAGGCCAGGAACCGTAAAAAGGCCGCGTTGCTGGCGTTTTTCCATAGGCTCCGCC
CCCCTGACGAGCATCACAAAAATCGACGCTCAAGTCAGAGGTGGCGAAACCCGACAGGACTATAAAGATA
CCAGGCGTTTCCCCCTGGAAGCTCCCTCGTGCGCTCTCCTGTTCCGACCCTGCCGCTTACCGGATACCTG
TCCGCCTTTCTCCCTTCGGGAAGCGTGGCGCTTTCTCATAGCTCACGCTGTAGGTATCTCAGTTCGGTGT
AGGTCGTTCGCTCCAAGCTGGGCTGTGTGCACGAACCCCCCGTTCAGCCCGACCGCTGCGCCTTATCCGG
TAACTATCGTCTTGAGTCCAACCCGGTAAGACACGACTTATCGCCACTGGCAGCAGCCACTGGTAACAGG
ATTAGCAGAGCGAGGTATGTAGGCGGTGCTACAGAGTTCTTGAAGTGGTGGCCTAACTACGGCTACACTA
GAAGAACAGTATTTGGTATCTGCGCTCTGCTGAAGCCAGTTACCTTCGGAAAAAGAGTTGGTAGCTCTTG
ATCCGGCAAACAAACCACCGCTGGTAGCGGTGGTTTTTTTGTTTGCAAGCAGCAGATTACGCGCAGAAAA
AAAGGATCTCAAGAAGATCCTTTGATCTTTTCTACGGGGTCTGACGCTCAGTGGAACGAAAACTCACGTT
AAGGGATTTTGGTCATGAGATTATCAAAAAGGATCTTCACCTAGATCCTTTTAAATTAAAAATGAAGTTT
TAAATCAATCTAAAGTATATATGAGTAAACTTGGTCTGACAGTTACCAATGCTTAATCAGTGAGGCACCT
ATCTCAGCGATCTGTCTATTTCGTTCATCCATAGTTGCCTGACTCCCCGTCGTGTAGATAACTACGATAC
GGGAGGGCTTACCATCTGGCCCCAGTGCTGCAATGATACCGCGAGACCCACGCTCACCGGCTCCAGATTT
ATCAGCAATAAACCAGCCAGCCGGAAGGGCCGAGCGCAGAAGTGGTCCTGCAACTTTATCCGCCTCCATC
CAGTCTATTAATTGTTGCCGGGAAGCTAGAGTAAGTAGTTCGCCAGTTAATAGTTTGCGCAACGTTGTTG
CCATTGCTACAGGCATCGTGGTGTCACGCTCGTCGTTTGGTATGGCTTCATTCAGCTCCGGTTCCCAACG
ATCAAGGCGAGTTACATGATCCCCCATGTTGTGCAAAAAAGCGGTTAGCTCCTTCGGTCCTCCGATCGTT
GTCAGAAGTAAGTTGGCCGCAGTGTTATCACTCATGGTTATGGCAGCACTGCATAATTCTCTTACTGTCA
TGCCATCCGTAAGATGCTTTTCTGTGACTGGTGAGTACTCAACCAAGTCATTCTGAGAATAGTGTATGCG
GCGACCGAGTTGCTCTTGCCCGGCGTCAATACGGGATAATACCGCGCCACATAGCAGAACTTTAAAAGTG
CTCATCATTGGAAAACGTTCTTCGGGGCGAAAACTCTCAAGGATCTTACCGCTGTTGAGATCCAGTTCGA
TGTAACCCACTCGTGCACCCAACTGATCTTCAGCATCTTTTACTTTCACCAGCGTTTCTGGGTGAGCAAA
AACAGGAAGGCAAAATGCCGCAAAAAAGGGAATAAGGGCGACACGGAAATGTTGAATACTCATACTCTTC
CTTTTTCAATATTATTGAAGCATTTATCAGGGTTATTGTCTCATGAGCGGATACATATTTGAATGTATTT
AGAAAAATAAACAAATAGGGGTTCCGCGCACATTTCCCCGAAAAGTGCCACCTGATGCGGTGTGAAATAC
CGCACAGATGCGTAAGGAGAAAATACCGCATCAGGAAATTGTAAGCGTTAATATTTTGTTAAAATTCGCG
TTAAATTTTTGTTAAATCAGCTCATTTTTTAACCAATAGGCCGAAATCGGCAAAATCCCTTATAAATCAA
AAGAATAGACCGAGATAGGGT
[37 nt withheld, positions 2612-2648]
AAAGAACGTGGACTCCAACGTCAAAGG
[49 nt withheld, positions 2676-2724]
T
[91 nt withheld, positions 2726-2816]
G
[124 nt withheld, positions 2818-2941]
CCATTCGCCATTCAGGCTGCGCAACTGTTGGGAAGGGCGATCGGTGCGGGCCTCTTCGCTATTACGCCAG
CTGGCGAAAGGGGGATGTGCTGCAAGGCGATTAAGTTGGGTAACGCCAGGGTTTTCCCAGTCACGACGTT
GTAAAACGACGGCCAGTGAATTGTAATACGACTCACTATAGGGCGAATTGGGCCCGACGTCGCATGCTCC
CGGCCGCCATGGCGGCCGCGGGAATTCGATTTGTAAAACGACGGCCAGTCTTAAGCTCGGGCCCTGCAGC
TCTAGAGCTCGAATTCTACAGGTCACTAATACCATCTAAGTAGTTGGTTCATAGTGACTGCATATGTTGT
GTTTTACAGTATTATGTAGTCTGTTTTTTATGCAAAATCTAATTTAATATATTGATATTTATATCATTTT
ACGTTTCTCGTTCAACTTTCTTGTACAAAGTGGAATAACAGGCCTCCCAGCTTTCGTCCGTATCATCGGT
TTCGACAACGTTCGTCAAGTTCAATGCATCAGTTTCATTGCCCACACACCAGAATCCTACTAAGTTTGAG
TATTATGGCATTGGAAAAGCTGTTTTCTTCTATCATTTGTTCTGCTTGTAATTTACTGTGTTCTTTCAGT
TTTTGTTTTCGGACATCAAAATGCAAATGGATGGATAAGAGTTAATAAATGATATGGTCCTTTTGTTCAT
TCTCAAATTATTATTATCTGTTGTTTTTACTTTAATGGGTTGAATTTAAGTAAGAAAGGAACTAACAGTG
TGATATTAAGGTGCAATGTTAGACATATAAAACAGTCTTTCACCTCTCTTTGGTTATGTCTTGAATTGGT
TTGTTTCTTCACTTATCTGTGTAATCAAGTTTACTATGAGTCTATGATCAAGTAATTATGCAATCAAGTT
AAGTACAGTATAGGCTTTTTGTGTCGAGGGTTTAAACACAACTTTA
Features (pLannotate 1.2.2; 19 found; start..end, strand, type, name):
      1..88      -  protein_bind   attL3 (fragment): mutant version of attL; recombination site for the Gateway® LR reaction LR Clonase™
    126..144     -  promoter       T7 promoter: promoter for bacteriophage T7 RNA polymerase
    172..234     -  CDS            VESPI_VESMG (fragment): Experimental evidence at protein level: Swiss-Prot protein existence level 1. Shows contractile activity on isolated ileum smooth muscle. From Vespa magnifica (Hornet).
    246..264     -  promoter       SP6 promoter: promoter for bacteriophage SP6 RNA polymerase
    306..322     -  protein_bind   lac operator: The lac repressor binds to the lac operator to inhibit transcription in E. coli. This inhibition can be relieved by adding lactose or isopropyl-β-D-thiogalactopyranoside (IPTG). lac repressor encoded by lacI
    330..360     -  promoter       lac promoter: promoter for the E. coli lac operon
    375..396     -  protein_bind   CAP binding site: CAP binding activates transcription in the presence of cAMP. E. coli catabolite activator protein
    409..501     -  CDS            lacI (fragment): lac repressor; lacI; The lac repressor binds to the lac operator to inhibit transcription in E. coli. This inhibition can be relieved by adding lactose or isopropyl-β-D-thiogalactopyranoside (IPTG).
    684..1272    -  rep_origin     ori: high-copy-number ColE1/pMB1/pBR322/pUC origin of replication
   1443..2303    -  CDS            AmpR: β-lactamase; bla; confers resistance to ampicillin, carbenicillin, and related antibiotics
   2304..2408    -  promoter       AmpR promoter: bla
   2435..2485    +  misc_feature   bom (fragment): basis of mobility region from pBR322
   2513..2941    -  rep_origin     f1 ori (sequence partly withheld): f1 bacteriophage origin of replication; arrow indicates direction of (+) strand synthesis
   2945..3102    -  CDS            lacZα (fragment): LacZα fragment of β-galactosidase; lacZ fragment
   3105..3123    +  promoter       T7 promoter: promoter for bacteriophage T7 RNA polymerase
   3182..3200    -  CDS            lacZα (fragment): LacZα fragment of β-galactosidase; lacZ fragment
   3271..3394    -  protein_bind   attR2: mutant version of attR; recombination site for the Gateway® LR reaction LR Clonase™
   3384..3491    +  CDS            RBCS2 (fragment): RBS2_SOLLC - Also known as RBCS-2A From Solanum lycopersicum (Tomato) (Lycopersicon esculentum).
   3890..13      -  protein_bind   attB3 (across the origin): mutant version of attB; core recombination site for the Gateway® BP reaction BP Clonase™
