[The description below was written by a language model from this plasmid's Addgene catalogue record and pLannotate feature annotations shown in this document.]
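Description:
p2R3a-3AT is a MultiSite Gateway entry clone for the third (3′) position of a three-fragment assembly, built for making plant expression and reporter constructs. Its backbone, p2RP3-pGEMteasy, is an ampicillin-resistant variant of pDONR-P2R-P3 made by moving the attP2R-ccdB-CmR-attP3 cassette into pGEM-T Easy. A BP reaction replaced that cassette with the insert, so the 3,897 bp plasmid now carries the insert between attR2 and attL3 sites, as the feature table shows. The plasmid is maintained in E. coli through a high-copy ColE1/pUC-type origin and selected with the AmpR β-lactamase gene. Using ampicillin here distinguishes this entry clone from the kanamycin-resistant standard pDONR derivatives. Other pGEM remnants are an f1 origin, T7 and SP6 promoters, lac promoter/operator elements and lacZα fragments. None of these plays a part in the plasmid's intended function. The short hit to a hornet peptide is almost certainly an annotation artefact.

The payload is 3AT, the terminator of a ribulose-1,5-bisphosphate carboxylase small subunit 3A gene. The source species is not stated in the record. The annotation tool finds a short RBCS coding fragment next to attR2, matched to a tomato entry by similarity, which probably reflects the tail of the coding region preceding the terminator. The rest of the insert is unannotated. The element has no promoter or reporter of its own. It supplies transcription termination and polyadenylation signals. In an LR reaction it is combined with a first-position promoter entry clone, a second-position coding or reporter entry clone and a plant destination vector. This completes transcriptional reporters and related constructs within a cell type-specific inducible expression toolkit for plants.
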