Addgene plasmid #71273: p2R3a-3AT
Purpose: Entry clone containing 3AT. Necessary to complete the transcriptional reporters by providing the poly-A tail. For use in plants and compatible with the MultiSite Gateway system
Depositing lab: Ari Pekka Mähönen. Depositing organization: University of Helsinki. Publication: MultiSite Gateway compatible cell type-specific gene inducible system for plants. Siligato R, Wang X, Yadav SR, Lehesranta S, Ma G, Ursache R, Sevilem I, Zhang J, Gorte M, Prasad K, Wrzaczek M, Heidstra R, Murphy A, Scheres B, Mahonen AP. Plant Physiol. 2015 Dec 7. pii: pp.01246.2015. 10.1104/pp.15.01246 PubMed 26644504.
Backbone
  Vector backbone: p2RP3-pGEMteasy
  Backbone manufacturer: ampicillin resistant variant of pDONR-P2R-P3. attP2R-ccdB-cmR-attP3 sequences of pDONR-P2R-P3 were cloned into pGEMt-easy
  Vector type: Gateway
Growth in bacteria
  Bacterial resistance: Ampicillin, 100 μg/mL
  Growth temperature: 37°C
  Growth strain: DH5alpha
  Copy number: High Copy
Gene/Insert
  Gene/Insert name: T3A ribulose-1,5-bisphosphate carboxylase 3A subunit terminator
  Cloning method: Gateway Cloning
  Sequencing primers: 5′ M13pUC-Fwd
Terms and licenses: Academic/Nonprofit Terms; Industry Terms: Not Available to Industry
How to cite: p2R3a-3AT was a gift from Ari Pekka Mähönen (Addgene plasmid # 71273 ; http://n2t.net/addgene:71273 ; RRID:Addgene_71273)
