>Addgene plasmid #71273 | p2R3a-3AT | addgene partial sequence | sequence record 129826 | M13pUC-Fwd 5'-CCCAGTCACGACGTTGTAAAACG-3'
TATAGGGCGAATTGGGCCCGACGTCGCATGCTCCCGGCCGCCATGGCGGCCGCGGGAATTCGATTTGTAA
AACGACGGCCAGTCTTAAGCTCGGGCCCTGCAGCTCTAGAGCTCGAATTCTACAGGTCACTAATACCATC
TAAGTAGTTGGTTCATAGTGACTGCATATGTTGTGTTTTACAGTATTATGTAGTCTGTTTTTTATGCAAA
ATCTAATTTAATATATTGATATTTATATCATTTTACGTTTCTCGTTCAACTTTCTTGTACAAAGTGGAAT
AACAGGCCTCCCAGCTTTCGTCCGTATCATCGGTTTCGACAACGTTCGTCAAGTTCAATGCATCAGTTTC
ATTGCCCACACACCAGAATCCTACTAAGTTTGAGTATTATGGCATTGGAAAAGCTGTTTTCTTCTATCAT
TTGTTCTGCTTGTAATTTACTGTGTTCTTTCAGTTTTTGTTTTCGGACATCAAAATGCAAATGGATGGAT
AAGAGTTAATAAATGATATGGTCCTTTTGTTCATTCTCAAATTATTATTATCTGTTGTTTTTACTTTAAT
GGGTTGAATTTAAGTAAGAAAGGAACTAACAGTGTGATATTAAGGTGCAATGTTAGACATATAAAACAGT
CTTTCACCTCTCTTTGGTTATGTCTTGAATTGGTTTGTTTCTTCACTTATCTGTGTAATCAAGTTTACTA
TGAGTCTATGATCAAGTAATTATGCAATCAAGTTAAGTACAGTATAGGCTTTTTGTGTCGAGG
