>Addgene plasmid #71273 | p2R3a-3AT | addgene partial sequence | sequence record 129827 | SP6 5'-ATTTAGGTGACACTATAG-3'
CATATGGTCGACCTGCAGGCGGCCGCGAATTCACTAGTGATTCAGGAAACAGCTATGACCATGTAATACG
ACTCACTATAGGGGATATCGCGGCCGCGTTAACGCTACCATGGAGCTCCAAATAATGATTTTATTTTGAC
TGATAGTGACCTGTTCGTTGCAACAAATTGATAAGCAATGCTTTTTTATAATGCCAACTTTGTATAATAA
AGTTGTGTTTAAACCCTCGACACAAAAAGCCTATACTGTACTTAACTTGATTGCATAATTACTTGATCAT
AGACTCATAGTAAACTTGATTACACAGATAAGTGAAGAAACAAACCAATTCAAGACATAACCAAAGAGAG
GTGAAAGACTGTTTTATATGTCTAACATTGCACCTTAATATCACACTGTTAGTTCCTTTCTTACTTAAAT
TCAACCCATTAAAGTAAAAACAACAGATAATAATAATTTGAGAATGAACAAAAGGACCATATCATTTATT
AACTCTTATCCATCCATTTGCATTTTGATGTCCGAAAACAAAAACTGAAAGAACACAGTAAATTACAAGC
AGAACAAATGATAGAAGAAAACAGCTTTTCCAATGCCATAATACTCAAACTTAGTAGGATTCTGGTGTGT
GGGCAATGAAACTGATGCATTGAACTTGACGAACGTTGTCGAAACCGATGATACGGACGAAAGCTGGGAG
GCCTGTTATTCCACTTTGTACAAGAAAGTTGAACGAGAAACGTAAAATGATATAAATATCAATATATTAA
ATTAGATTTTGCATAAA
